Addgene plasmid #239916: LLP994
Purpose: sgRNA-D compatible with TCTP-SynPro-01, TCTP-SynPro-16 and CaMV 35S-SynPro-11 as Level-0 part (Golden Gate cloning)
Depositing lab: Ryan Lister. Depositing organization: University of Western Australia. Publication: CRISPRi-based circuits to control gene expression in plants. Khan MA, Herring G, Zhu JY, Oliva M, Fourie E, Johnston B, Zhang Z, Potter J, Pineda L, Pflueger J, Swain T, Pflueger C, Lloyd JPB, Secco D, Small I, Kidd BN, Lister R. Nat Biotechnol. 2025 Mar;43(3):416-430. doi: 10.1038/s41587-024-02236-w. Epub 2024 May 20. PubMed 38769424.
Backbone
  Vector backbone: pAGM9121
  Vector type: Synthetic Biology
Growth in bacteria
  Bacterial resistance: Spectinomycin, 50 μg/mL
  Growth temperature: 30°C
  Growth strain: DH5alpha
  Copy number: High Copy
Gene/Insert
  Gene/Insert name: sgRNA-D
  gRNA/shRNA sequence: Unspecified
  Species: Synthetic
  Mutation: N/A
  Cloning method: Restriction Enzyme; 5′ cloning site Unknown (unknown if destroyed)
Terms and licenses: Academic/Nonprofit Terms; Industry Terms: Not Available to Industry
How to cite: LLP994 was a gift from Ryan Lister (Addgene plasmid # 239916 ; http://n2t.net/addgene:239916 ; RRID:Addgene_239916)
