[The description below was written by a language model from this plasmid's Addgene catalogue record and pLannotate feature annotations shown in this document.]
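Description:
LLP994 is a small (about 2.2 kb) Level-0 Golden Gate part plasmid built on the pAGM9121 backbone, a universal Level-0 acceptor of the MoClo modular cloning system used in plant synthetic biology. It is a bacterial propagation and parts-storage vector rather than an expression or delivery vector. It replicates from a high-copy ColE1/pUC-type origin and is selected with spectinomycin through an aadA aminoglycoside adenylyltransferase gene (annotated SmR). The short Pc class 1 integron promoter fragment and the small gentamicin acetyltransferase fragment annotated upstream of aadA are most likely remnants of the integron-derived resistance cassette, not functional payload elements.

The payload is sgRNA-D, a synthetic single guide RNA module. The feature table identifies a Streptococcus pyogenes Cas9 guide RNA scaffold near the end of the sequence record. The spacer (targeting) sequence is listed as unspecified in the record, and no promoter driving the guide is annotated, consistent with a basic part meant to be combined with a promoter and other elements in later assembly steps. The flanking cloning sites are also not recorded.

According to the stated purpose, sgRNA-D is compatible with the synthetic promoters TCTP-SynPro-01, TCTP-SynPro-16 and CaMV 35S-SynPro-11, which presumably means that these engineered promoters carry its target site. The associated work concerns CRISPRi-based circuits for controlling gene expression in plants. There, guides of this kind would direct a Cas9-based repressor to matched synthetic promoters to switch their output off. LLP994 therefore serves as a reusable building block for assembling higher-level transcription units and multigene repression or logic circuits.
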