Features (pLannotate 1.2.2; 5 found; start..end, strand, type, name):
     23..46      +  promoter       Pc promoter (fragment): intI1 (promoter lies within the coding sequence); class 1 integron promoter
    222..278     +  CDS            GmR (fragment): gentamycin acetyltransferase; aacC1; confers resistance to gentamycin
    289..1076    +  CDS            SmR (fragment): aminoglycoside adenylyltransferase (Murphy, 1985); aadA; confers resistance to spectinomycin and streptomycin
   1417..2005    +  rep_origin     ori: high-copy-number ColE1/pMB1/pBR322/pUC origin of replication
   2097..2172    +  misc_RNA       gRNA scaffold: guide RNA scaffold for the Streptococcus pyogenes CRISPR/Cas9 system
>Addgene plasmid #239916 | LLP994 | addgene full sequence | sequence record 486328 | Addgene NGS Result
GTGCCGAGGCACGAACCCAGTGGACATAAGCCTGTTCGGTTCGTAAGCTGTAATGCAAGTAGCGTATGCG
CTCACGCAACTGGTCCAGAACCTTGACCGAACGCAGCGGTGGTAACGGCGCAGTGGCGGTTTTCATGGCT
TGTTATGACTGTTTTTTTGGGGTACAGTCTATGCCTCGGGCATCCAAGCAGCAAGCGCGTTACGCCGTGG
GTCGATGTTTGATGTTATGGAGCAGCAACGATGTTACGCAGCAGGGCAGTCGCCCTAAAACAAAGTTAAA
CATCATGGGGGAAGCGGTGATCGCCGAAGTATCGACTCAACTATCAGAGGTAGTTGGCGTCATCGAGCGC
CATCTCGAACCGACGTTGCTGGCCGTACATTTGTACGGCTCCGCAGTGGATGGCGGCCTGAAGCCACACA
GCGATATTGATTTGCTGGTTACGGTGACCGTAAGGCTTGATGAAACAACGCGGCGAGCTTTGATCAACGA
CCTTTTGGAAACTTCGGCTTCCCCTGGAGAGAGCGAGATTCTCCGCGCTGTAGAAGTCACCATTGTTGTG
CACGACGACATCATTCCGTGGCGTTATCCAGCTAAGCGCGAACTGCAATTTGGAGAATGGCAGCGCAATG
ACATTCTTGCAGGTATCTTCGAGCCAGCCACGATCGACATTGATCTGGCTATCTTGCTGACAAAAGCAAG
AGAACATAGCGTTGCCTTGGTAGGTCCAGCGGCGGAGGAACTCTTTGATCCGGTTCCTGAACAGGATCTA
TTTGAGGCGCTAAATGAAACCTTAACGCTATGGAACTCGCCGCCCGACTGGGCTGGCGATGAGCGAAATG
TAGTGCTTACGTTGTCCCGCATTTGGTACAGCGCAGTAACCGGCAAAATCGCGCCGAAGGATGTCGCTGC
CGACTGGGCAATGGAGCGCCTGCCGGCCCAGTATCAGCCCGTCATACTTGAAGCTAGACAGGCTTATCTT
GGACAAGAAGAAGATCGCTTGGCCTCGCGCGCAGATCAGTTGGAAGAATTTGTCCATTACGTGAAAGGCG
AGATCACCAAGGTAGTCGGCAAATAATGTCTAGCTAGAAATTCGTTCAAGCCGACGCCGCTTCGCGGCGC
GGCTTAACTCAAGCGTTAGATGCACTAAGCACATAATTGCTCACAGCCAAACTATCAGGTCAAGTCTGCT
TTTATTATTTTTAAGCGTGCATAATAAGCCCTACACAAATTGGGAGATATATCATGCTGTCAGACCAAGT
TTACTCATATATACTTTAGATTGATTTAAAACTTCATTTTTAATTTAAAAGGATCTAGGTGAAGATCCTT
TTTGATAATCTCATGACCAAAATCCCTTAACGTGAGTTTTCGTTCCACTGAGCGTCAGACCCCGTAGAAA
AGATCAAAGGATCTTCTTGAGATCCTTTTTTTCTGCGCGTAATCTGCTGCTTGCAAACAAAAAAACCACC
GCTACCAGCGGTGGTTTGTTTGCCGGATCAAGAGCTACCAACTCTTTTTCCGAAGGTAACTGGCTTCAGC
AGAGCGCAGATACCAAATACTGTTCTTCTAGTGTAGCCGTAGTTAGGCCACCACTTCAAGAACTCTGTAG
CACCGCCTACATACCTCGCTCTGCTAATCCTGTTACCAGTGGCTGCTGCCAGTGGCGATAAGTCGTGTCT
TACCGGGTTGGACTCAAGACGATAGTTACCGGATAAGGCGCAGCGGTCGGGCTGAACGGGGGGTTCGTGC
ACACAGCCCAGCTTGGAGCGAACGACCTACACCGAACTGAGATACCTACAGCGTGAGCTATGAGAAAGCG
CCACGCTTCCCGAAGGGAGAAAGGCGGACAGGTATCCGGTAAGCGGCAGGGTCGGAACAGGAGAGCGCAC
GAGGGAGCTTCCAGGGGGAAACGCCTGGTATCTTTATAGTCCTGTCGGGTTTCGCCACCTCTGACTTGAG
CGTCGATTTTTGTGATGCTCGTCAGGGGGGCGGAGCCTATGGAAAAACGCCAGCAACGCGGCCTTTTTAC
GGTTCCTGCACTCTGTGGTCTCATACTGTTCACTGCCGTATAGGCAGGGGAGTTGGGGGAGTGAGTGTTT
TAGAGCTAGAAATAGCAAGTTAAAATAAGGCTAGTCCGTTATCAACTTGAAAAAGTGGCACCGAGTCGGT
GCGTTCACTGCCGTATAGGCAGGCTTCGAGACCACGAA
